Addgene plasmid #166970: pAAV-Syn1-FLEX-mCh-T2A-FLAG-hMOR-WPRE
Purpose: Cre-dependent viral expression of the human mu opioid receptor (hMOR/Oprm1) and mCherry. hMOR contains an N-terminal FLAG tag.
Depositing lab: Matthew Banghart. Depositing organization: University of California, San Diego (UCSD). Publication: Neural basis of opioid-induced respiratory depression and its rescue. Liu S, Kim DI, Oh TG, Pao GM, Kim JH, Palmiter RD, Banghart MR, Lee KF, Evans RM, Han S. Proc Natl Acad Sci U S A. 2021 Jun 8;118(23). pii: 2022134118. doi: 10.1073/pnas.2022134118. PubMed 34074761.
Backbone
  Vector backbone: pAAV-Syn1-FLEX-WPRE
  Backbone manufacturer: Vector Builder
  Backbone size w/o insert (bp): 4500
  Total vector size (bp): 6500
  Vector type: Mammalian Expression, AAV, Cre/Lox
Growth in bacteria
  Bacterial resistance: Ampicillin, 100 μg/mL
  Growth temperature: 30°C
  Growth strain: NEB Stable
  Copy number: High Copy
Gene/Insert
  Gene/Insert name: Homo sapiens opioid receptor mu 1 (OPRM1) (alt names: hMOR; MOP; MOPR)
  Species: H. sapiens (human)
  Insert size (bp): 2004
  GenBank ID: NM_000914.5 Gene ID 4988
  Entrez Gene: OPRM1 (a.k.a. LMOR, M-OR-1, MOP, MOR, MOR1, OPRM)
  Promoter: hsyn
  Tag / fusion protein: FLAG (N terminal on insert); T2A (N terminal on insert); mCherry (N terminal on insert)
  Cloning method: Unknown
  Sequencing primers: 5′ GACTCAGCGCTGCCTCAGTCTG; 3′ GCGTAAAAGGAGCAACATAGTTAAGA
Resource information
  A portion of this plasmid was derived from a plasmid made by: Vector Builder
Terms and licenses: Academic/Nonprofit Terms; Industry Terms: Not Available to Industry
How to cite: pAAV-Syn1-FLEX-mCh-T2A-FLAG-hMOR-WPRE was a gift from Matthew Banghart (Addgene plasmid # 166970 ; http://n2t.net/addgene:166970 ; RRID:Addgene_166970)
