[The description below was written by a language model from this plasmid's Addgene catalogue record and pLannotate feature annotations shown in this document.]
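Description:
pAAV-Syn1-FLEX-mCh-T2A-FLAG-hMOR-WPRE is a 6.5 kb adeno-associated virus transfer plasmid for Cre-dependent, neuron-restricted expression of the human mu opioid receptor (OPRM1) together with mCherry. It is built on a commercially produced pAAV-Syn1-FLEX-WPRE backbone. Residual Gateway attB4, attB1 and attB2 sites flanking the promoter and the FLEX cassette reflect that modular assembly. In bacteria the plasmid is maintained by a high-copy ColE1/pUC-type origin and selected with ampicillin through the β-lactamase gene. An f1 origin and small pBR322-derived bom and rop fragments are also annotated in the backbone.

The region between the two AAV2 inverted terminal repeats is what gets packaged into AAV particles. It contains the human synapsin I promoter, a FLEX (double-floxed inverted) cassette, a WPRE to enhance transcript stability and expression, and a bovine growth hormone polyadenylation signal. The coding cassette lies in antisense orientation relative to the promoter and is bracketed by oppositely oriented lox2272 and loxP pairs, so no functional protein is made without Cre. Cre recombinase inverts the cassette and then excises one site of each pair, which locks it in the sense orientation. The resulting single transcript encodes mCherry, a T2A ribosomal-skipping peptide and the receptor, giving separate red fluorescent marker and receptor proteins. The catalogue record states that the receptor carries an N-terminal FLAG epitope. The feature table does not annotate this tag separately, although a short unannotated gap lies between T2A and the OPRM1 coding sequence.

The construct is intended for introducing or restoring mu opioid receptor expression in genetically defined, Cre-expressing neuronal populations. It was deposited in connection with work on the neural basis of opioid-induced respiratory depression.
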