Features (pLannotate 1.2.2; 22 found; start..end, strand, type, name):
      1..141     -  repeat_region  AAV2 ITR: inverted terminal repeat of adeno-associated virus serotype 2 inverted
    148..168     +  protein_bind   attB4: mutant version of attB; core recombination site for the Gateway® BP reaction BP Clonase™
    190..637     +  promoter       hSyn promoter: human synapsin I promoter; confers neuron-specific expression (Kügler et al., 2003)
    638..658     +  protein_bind   attB1: mutant version of attB; core recombination site for the Gateway® BP reaction BP Clonase™
    662..695     +  protein_bind   lox2272: Cre-mediated recombination occurs in the 8-bp core sequence (GGATACTT). lox2272 sites are compatible with each other, but incompatible with loxP or loxN sites (Lee and Saito, 1988). Cre recombinase
    728..761     +  protein_bind   loxP: Cre-mediated recombination occurs in the 8-bp core sequence (GCATACAT). Cre recombinase
    777..1976    -  CDS            OPRM1 (sequence partly withheld): OPRM_HUMAN - Also known as MOR1. Experimental evidence at protein level: Swiss-Prot protein existence level 1. Receptor for endogenous opioids such as beta-endorphin and endomorphin. Receptor for natural and synthetic opioids including morphine, heroin, DAMGO, fentanyl, etorphine, buprenorphin and methadone (PubMed:7905839, PubMed:7957926, PubMed:7891175, PubMed:12589820, PubMed:9689128). Agonist binding to the receptor induces coupling to an inactive GDP-bound heterotrimeric G-protein complex and subsequent exchange of GDP for GTP in the G-protein alpha subunit leading to dissociation of the
   2007..2060    -  CDS            T2A: 2A peptide from Thosea asigna virus capsid protein Eukaryotic ribosomes fail to insert a peptide bond between the Gly and Pro residues, yielding separate polypeptides.
   2070..2777    -  CDS            mCherry: mCherry is a basic (constitutively fluorescent) red fluorescent protein published in 2004, derived from Discosoma sp.. It is reported to be a very rapidly-maturing monomer with low acid sensitivity.
   2790..2823    -  protein_bind   lox2272: Cre-mediated recombination occurs in the 8-bp core sequence (GGATACTT). lox2272 sites are compatible with each other, but incompatible with loxP or loxN sites (Lee and Saito, 1988). Cre recombinase
   2856..2889    -  protein_bind   loxP: Cre-mediated recombination occurs in the 8-bp core sequence (GCATACAT). Cre recombinase
   2893..2913    -  protein_bind   attB2: mutant version of attB; core recombination site for the Gateway® BP reaction BP Clonase™
   2924..3512    +  misc_feature   WPRE: woodchuck hepatitis virus posttranscriptional regulatory element
   3548..3659    +  polyA_signal   bGH poly(A) signal: bovine growth hormone polyadenylation signal
   3763..3903    +  repeat_region  AAV2 ITR: inverted terminal repeat of adeno-associated virus serotype 2 inverted
   3908..3959    -  misc_feature   bom (fragment): basis of mobility region from pBR322
   3978..4433    +  rep_origin     f1 ori (sequence partly withheld): f1 bacteriophage origin of replication; arrow indicates direction of (+) strand synthesis
   4434..4483    -  misc_feature   bom (fragment): basis of mobility region from pBR322
   4585..4620    -  CDS            rop (fragment): Rop protein, which maintains plasmids at low copy number; rop
   4715..4819    +  promoter       AmpR promoter: bla
   4820..5680    +  CDS            AmpR: β-lactamase; bla; confers resistance to ampicillin, carbenicillin, and related antibiotics
   5851..6439    +  rep_origin     ori: high-copy-number ColE1/pMB1/pBR322/pUC origin of replication
>Addgene plasmid #166970 | pAAV-Syn1-FLEX-mCh-T2A-FLAG-hMOR-WPRE | addgene full sequence | sequence record 346867 | Addgene NGS Result
CCTGCAGGCAGCTGCGCGCTCGCTCGCTCACTGAGGCCGCCCGGGCAAAGCCCGGGCGTCGGGCGACCTT
TGGTCGCCCGGCCTCAGTGAGCGAGCGAGCGCGCAGAGAGGGAGTGGCCAACTCCATCACTAGGGGTTCC
TTCTAGACAACTTTGTATAGAAAAGTTGCTGCAGAGGGCCCTGCGTATGAGTGCAAGTGGGTTTTAGGAC
CAGGATGAGGCGGGGTGGGGGTGCCTACCTGACGACCGACCCCGACCCACTGGACAAGCACCCAACCCCC
ATTCCCCAAATTGCGCATCCCCTATCAGAGAGGGGGAGGGGAAACAGGATGCGGCGAGGCGCGTGCGCAC
TGCCAGCTTCAGCACCGCGGACAGTGCCTTCGCCCCCGCCTGGCGGCGCGCGCCACCGCCGCCTCAGCAC
TGAAGGCGCGCTGACGTCACTCGCCGGTCCCCCGCAAACTCCCCTTCCCGGCCACCTTGGTCGCGTCCGC
GCCGCCGCCGGCCCAGCCGGACCGCACCACGCGAGGCGCGAGATAGGGGGGCACGGGCGCGACCATCTGC
GCTGCGGCGCCGGCGACTCAGCGCTGCCTCAGTCTGCGGTGGGCAGCGGAGGAGTCGTGTCGTGCCTGAG
AGCGCAGCAAGTTTGTACAAAAAAGCAGGCTATAACTTCGTATAGGATACTTTATACGAAGTTATCCTCG
AGTACCGGTCACGCGTACGCAAGCTTGATAACTTCGTATAGCATACATTATACGAAGTTATCCTAGGGCC
ACCTCA
[1017 nt withheld, positions 777-1793]
CGGAGGGCACAGGCTGTCTCTCCCGCCCAGGTCGGTGCGGTTCGGACCGCATGGGTCGGACAGGTTGCCA
TCTAAGTGGGACAAGTTGACCCAGGAACCGGGGCTGGGTGCTGGGGAGCAACTTGAGTACGCCAAGGCAT
CAGTGCAATTGCTGGCGTTCGTGGGGGCAGCGCTGCTGTCCATCTTGTCGTCATCGTCTTTGTAATCTCG
CGAGGGGCCGGGATTTTCCTCCACGTCCCCGCATGTTAGAAGACTTCCCCTGCCCTCTCCGCTTCCCTTG
TACAGCTCGTCCATGCCGCCGGTGGAGTGGCGGCCCTCGGCGCGTTCGTACTGTTCCACGATGGTGTAGT
CCTCGTTGTGGGAGGTGATGTCCAACTTGATGTTGACGTTGTAGGCGCCGGGCAGCTGCACGGGCTTCTT
GGCCTTGTAGGTGGTCTTGACCTCAGCGTCGTAGTGGCCGCCGTCCTTCAGCTTCAGCCTCTGCTTGATC
TCGCCCTTCAGGGCGCCGTCCTCGGGGTACATCCGCTCGGAGGAGGCCTCCCAGCCCATGGTCTTCTTCT
GCATTACGGGGCCGTCGGAGGGGAAGTTGGTGCCGCGCAGCTTCACCTTGTAGATGAACTCGCCGTCCTG
CAGGGAGGAGTCCTGGGTCACGGTCACCACGCCGCCGTCCTCGAAGTTCATCACGCGCTCCCACTTGAAG
CCCTCGGGGAAGGACAGCTTCAAGTAGTCGGGGATGTCGGCGGGGTGCTTCACGTAGGCCTTGGAGCCGT
ACATGAACTGAGGGGACAGGATGTCCCAGGCGAAGGGCAGGGGGCCACCCTTGGTCACCTTCAGCTTGGC
GGTCTGGGTGCCCTCGTAGGGGCGGCCCTCGCCCTCGCCCTCGATCTCGAACTCGTGGCCGTTCACGGAG
CCCTCCATGTGCACCTTGAAGCGCATGAACTCCTTGATGATGGCCATGTTATCCTCCTCGCCCTTGCTCA
CCATGGTGGCTCTAGAATAACTTCGTATAAAGTATCCTATACGAAGTTATAGGTACCTGAGCTCAACATC
GATAGCACTAGTATAACTTCGTATAATGTATGCTATACGAAGTTATACCCAGCTTTCTTGTACAAAGTGG
GAATTCCGATAATCAACCTCTGGATTACAAAATTTGTGAAAGATTGACTGGTATTCTTAACTATGTTGCT
CCTTTTACGCTATGTGGATACGCTGCTTTAATGCCTTTGTATCATGCTATTGCTTCCCGTATGGCTTTCA
TTTTCTCCTCCTTGTATAAATCCTGGTTGCTGTCTCTTTATGAGGAGTTGTGGCCCGTTGTCAGGCAACG
TGGCGTGGTGTGCACTGTGTTTGCTGACGCAACCCCCACTGGTTGGGGCATTGCCACCACCTGTCAGCTC
CTTTCCGGGACTTTCGCTTTCCCCCTCCCTATTGCCACGGCGGAACTCATCGCCGCCTGCCTTGCCCGCT
GCTGGACAGGGGCTCGGCTGTTGGGCACTGACAATTCCGTGGTGTTGTCGGGGAAGCTGACGTCCTTTCC
ATGGCTGCTCGCCTGTGTTGCCACCTGGATTCTGCGCGGGACGTCCTTCTGCTACGTCCCTTCGGCCCTC
AATCCAGCGGACCTTCCTTCCCGCGGCCTGCTGCCGGCTCTGCGGCCTCTTCCGCGTCTTCGCCTTCGCC
CTCAGACGAGTCGGATCTCCCTTTGGGCCGCCTCCCCGCATCGGGAATTCCTAGAGCTCGCTGATCAGCC
TCGACTGTGCCTTCTAGTTGCCAGCCATCTGTTGTTTGCCCCTCCCCCGTGCCTTCCTTGACCCTGGAAG
GTGCCACTCCCACTGTCCTTTCCTAATAAAATGAGGAAATTGCATCGCATTGTCTGAGTAGGTGTCATTC
TATTCTGGGGGGTGGGGTGGGGCAGGACAGCAAGGGGGAGGATTGGGAAGAGAATAGCAGGCATGCTGGG
GAGGGCCGCAGGAACCCCTAGTGATGGAGTTGGCCACTCCCTCTCTGCGCGCTCGCTCGCTCACTGAGGC
CGGGCGACCAAAGGTCGCCCGACGCCCGGGCTTTGCCCGGGCGGCCTCAGTGAGCGAGCGAGCGCGCAGC
TGCCTGCAGGGGCGCCTGATGCGGTATTTTCTCCTTACGCATCTGTGCGGTATTTCACACCGCATA
[95 nt withheld, positions 3960-4054]
T
[46 nt withheld, positions 4056-4101]
C
[141 nt withheld, positions 4103-4243]
CCTTTGACGTTGGAGTCCACGTTCTTT
[37 nt withheld, positions 4271-4307]
ACTCTATCTCGGGCTATTCTTTTGATTTATAAGGGATTTTGCCGATTTCGGTCTATTGGTTAAAAAATGA
GCTGATTTAACAAAAATTTAACGCGAATTTTAACAAAATATTAACGTTTACAATTTTATGGTGCACTCTC
AGTACAATCTGCTCTGATGCCGCATAGTTAAGCCAGCCCCGACACCCGCCAACACCCGCTGACGCGCCCT
GACGGGCTTGTCTGCTCCCGGCATCCGCTTACAGACAAGCTGTGACCGTCTCCGGGAGCTGCATGTGTCA
GAGGTTTTCACCGTCATCACCGAAACGCGCGAGACGAAAGGGCCTCGTGATACGCCTATTTTTATAGGTT
AATGTCATGATAATAATGGTTTCTTAGACGTCAGGTGGCACTTTTCGGGGAAATGTGCGCGGAACCCCTA
TTTGTTTATTTTTCTAAATACATTCAAATATGTATCCGCTCATGAGACAATAACCCTGATAAATGCTTCA
ATAATATTGAAAAAGGAAGAGTATGAGTATTCAACATTTCCGTGTCGCCCTTATTCCCTTTTTTGCGGCA
TTTTGCCTTCCTGTTTTTGCTCACCCAGAAACGCTGGTGAAAGTAAAAGATGCTGAAGATCAGTTGGGTG
CACGAGTGGGTTACATCGAACTGGATCTCAACAGCGGTAAGATCCTTGAGAGTTTTCGCCCCGAAGAACG
TTTTCCAATGATGAGCACTTTTAAAGTTCTGCTATGTGGCGCGGTATTATCCCGTATTGACGCCGGGCAA
GAGCAACTCGGTCGCCGCATACACTATTCTCAGAATGACTTGGTTGAGTACTCACCAGTCACAGAAAAGC
ATCTTACGGATGGCATGACAGTAAGAGAATTATGCAGTGCTGCCATAACCATGAGTGATAACACTGCGGC
CAACTTACTTCTGACAACGATCGGAGGACCGAAGGAGCTAACCGCTTTTTTGCACAACATGGGGGATCAT
GTAACTCGCCTTGATCGTTGGGAACCGGAGCTGAATGAAGCCATACCAAACGACGAGCGTGACACCACGA
TGCCTGTAGCAATGGCAACAACGTTGCGCAAACTATTAACTGGCGAACTACTTACTCTAGCTTCCCGGCA
ACAATTAATAGACTGGATGGAGGCGGATAAAGTTGCAGGACCACTTCTGCGCTCGGCCCTTCCGGCTGGC
TGGTTTATTGCTGATAAATCTGGAGCCGGTGAGCGTGGAAGCCGCGGTATCATTGCAGCACTGGGGCCAG
ATGGTAAGCCCTCCCGTATCGTAGTTATCTACACGACGGGGAGTCAGGCAACTATGGATGAACGAAATAG
ACAGATCGCTGAGATAGGTGCCTCACTGATTAAGCATTGGTAACTGTCAGACCAAGTTTACTCATATATA
CTTTAGATTGATTTAAAACTTCATTTTTAATTTAAAAGGATCTAGGTGAAGATCCTTTTTGATAATCTCA
TGACCAAAATCCCTTAACGTGAGTTTTCGTTCCACTGAGCGTCAGACCCCGTAGAAAAGATCAAAGGATC
TTCTTGAGATCCTTTTTTTCTGCGCGTAATCTGCTGCTTGCAAACAAAAAAACCACCGCTACCAGCGGTG
GTTTGTTTGCCGGATCAAGAGCTACCAACTCTTTTTCCGAAGGTAACTGGCTTCAGCAGAGCGCAGATAC
CAAATACTGTTCTTCTAGTGTAGCCGTAGTTAGGCCACCACTTCAAGAACTCTGTAGCACCGCCTACATA
CCTCGCTCTGCTAATCCTGTTACCAGTGGCTGCTGCCAGTGGCGATAAGTCGTGTCTTACCGGGTTGGAC
TCAAGACGATAGTTACCGGATAAGGCGCAGCGGTCGGGCTGAACGGGGGGTTCGTGCACACAGCCCAGCT
TGGAGCGAACGACCTACACCGAACTGAGATACCTACAGCGTGAGCTATGAGAAAGCGCCACGCTTCCCGA
AGGGAGAAAGGCGGACAGGTATCCGGTAAGCGGCAGGGTCGGAACAGGAGAGCGCACGAGGGAGCTTCCA
GGGGGAAACGCCTGGTATCTTTATAGTCCTGTCGGGTTTCGCCACCTCTGACTTGAGCGTCGATTTTTGT
GATGCTCGTCAGGGGGGCGGAGCCTATGGAAAAACGCCAGCAACGCGGCCTTTTTACGGTTCCTGGCCTT
TTGCTGGCCTTTTGCTCACATGT
